>Addgene plasmid #69122 | pttq18 | depositor full sequence | sequence record 121842 | pTTQ18
GAACTGGATCTCAACAGCGGTAAGATCCTTGAGAGTTTTCGCCCCGAAGAACGTTTTCCAATGATGAGCA
CTTTTAAAGTTCTGCTATGTGGCGCGGTATTATCCCGTATTGACGCCGGGCAAGAGCAACTCGGTCGCCG
CATACACTATTCTCAGAATGACTTGGTTGAGTACTCACCAGTCACAGAAAAGCATCTTACGGATGGCATG
ACAGTAAGAGAATTATGCAGTGCTGCCATAACCATGAGTGATAACACTGCGGCCAACTTACTTCTGACAA
CGATCGGAGGACCGAAGGAGCTAACCGCTTTTTTGCACAACATGGGGGATCATGTAACTCGCCTTGATCG
TTGGGAACCGGAGCTGAATGAAGCCATACCAAACGACGAGCGTGACACCACGATGCCTGTAGCAATGGCA
ACAACGTTGCGCAAACTATTAACTGGCGAACTACTTACTCTAGCTTCCCGGCAACAATTAATAGACTGGA
TGGAGGCGGATAAAGTTGCAGGACCACTTCTGCGCTCGGCCCTTCCGGCTGGCTGGTTTATTGCTGATAA
ATCTGGAGCCGGTGAGCGTGGGTCTCGCGGTATCATTGCAGCACTGGGGCCAGATGGTAAGCCCTCCCGT
ATCGTAGTTATCTACACGACGGGGAGTCAGGCAACTATGGATGAACGAAATAGACAGATCGCTGAGATAG
GTGCCTCACTGATTAAGCATTGGTAACTGTCAGACCAAGTTTACTCATATATACTTTAGATTGATTTAAA
ACTTCATTTTTAATTTAAAAGGATCTAGGTGAAGATCCTTTTTGATAATCTCATGACCAAAATCCCTTAA
CGTGAGTTTTCGTTCCACTGAGCGTCAGACCCCGTAGAAAAGATCAAAGGATCTTCTTGAGATCCTTTTT
TTCTGCGCGTAATCTGCTGCTTGCAAACAAAAAAACCACCGCTACCAGCGGTGGTTTGTTTGCCGGATCA
AGAGCTACCAACTCTTTTTCCGAAGGTAACTGGCTTCAGCAGAGCGCAGATACCAAATACTGTCCTTCTA
GTGTAGCCGTAGTTAGGCCACCACTTCAAGAACTCTGTAGCACCGCCTACATACCTCGCTCTGCTAATCC
TGTTACCAGTGGCTGCTGCCAGTGGCGATAAGTCGTGTCTTACCGGGTTGGACTCAAGACGATAGTTACC
GGATAAGGCGCAGCGGTCGGGCTGAACGGGGGGTTCGTGCACACAGCCCAGCTTGGAGCGAACGACCTAC
ACCGAACTGAGATACCTACAGCGTGAGCTATGAGAAAGCGCCACGCTTCCCGAAGGGAGAAAGGCGGACA
GGTATCCGGTAAGCGGCAGGGTCGGAACAGGAGAGCGCACGAGGGAGCTTCCAGGGGGAAACGCCTGGTA
TCTTTATAGTCCTGTCGGGTTTCGCCACCTCTGACTTGAGCGTCGATTTTTGTGATGCTCGTCAGGGGGG
CGGAGCCTATGGAAAAACGCCAGCAACGCGGCCTTTTTACGGTTCCTGGCCTTTTGCTGGCCTTTTGCTC
ACATGTTCTTTCCTGCGTTATCCCCTGATTCTGTGGATAACCGTATTACCGCCTTTGAGTGAGCTGATAC
CGCTCGCCGCAGCCGAACGACCGAGCGCAGCGAGTCAGTGAGCGAGGAAGCGGAAGAGCGCCCAATACGC
AAACCGCCTCTCCCCGCGCGTTGGCCGATTCATTAATGCAGAATTAATTCTCATGTTTGACAGCTTATCA
TCGACTGCACGGTGCACCAATGCTTCTGGCGTCAGGCAGCCATCGGAAGCTGTGGTATGGCTGTGCAGGT
CGTAAATCACTGCATAATTCGTGTCGCTCAAGGCGCACTCCCGTTCTGGATAATGTTTTTTGCGCCGACA
TCATAACGGTTCTGGCAAATATTCTGAAATGAGCTGTTGACAATTAATCATCGGCTCGTATAATGTGTGG
AATTGTGAGCGGATAACAATTTCACACAGGAAACAGCGATGAATTCGAGCTCGGTACCCGGGGATCCTCT
AGAGTCGACCTGCAGGCATGCAAGCTTGGCACTGGCCGTCGTTTTACAACGTCGTGACTGGGAAAACCCT
GGCGTTACCCAACTTAATCGCCTTGCAGCACATCCCCCTTTCGCCAGCTGGCGTAATAGCGAAGAGGCCC
GCACCGATCGCCCTTCCCAACAGTTGCGCAGCCTGAATGGCGAATGGCGCCTGATGCGGTATTTTCTCCT
TACGCATCTGTGCGGTATTTCACACCGCATAAATTCCCTGTTTTGGCGGATGAGAGAAGATTTTCAGCCT
GATACAGATTAAATCAGAACGCAGAAGCGGTCTGATAAAACAGAATTTGCCTGGCGGCAGTAGCGCGGTG
GTCCCACCTGACCCCATGCCGAACTCAGAAGTGAAACGCCGTAGCGCCGATGGTAGTGTGGGGTCTCCCC
ATGCGAGAGTAGGGAACTGCCAGGCATCAAATAAAACGAAAGGCTCAGTCGAAAGACTGGGCCTTTCGTT
TTATCTGTTGTTTGTCGGTGAACGCTCTCCTGAGTAGGACAAATCCGCCGGGAGCGGATTTGAACGTTGC
GAAGCAACGGCCCGGAGGGTGGCGGGCAGGACGCCCGCCATAAACTGCCAGGCATCAAATTAAGCAGAAG
GCCATCCTGACGGATGGCCTTTTTGCGTTTCTACAAACTCTTCCTGTCGTCATATCTACAAGCCATCCCC
CCACAGATACGGTAAACTAGCCTCGTTTTTGCATCAGGAAAGCAGGGAATTTATGGTGCACTCTCAGTAC
AATCTGCTCTGATGCCGCATAGTTAAGCCAGCCCCGACACCCGCCAACACCCGCTGACGCGCCCTGACGG
GCTTGTCTGCTCCCGGCATCCGCTTACAGACAAGCTGTGACCGTCTCCGGGAGCTGCATGTGTCAGAGGT
TTTCACCGTCATCACCGAAACGCGCGAGACGAAAGGGCCTCGTGATACGCCTATTTTTATAGGTTAATGT
CATGATAATAATGGTTTCTTAGACGTGAGGTTCTGTACCCGACACCATCGAATGGTGCAAAACCTTTCGC
GGTATGGCATGATAGCGCCCGGAAGAGAGTCAATTCAGGGTGGTGAATGTGAAACCAGTAACGTTATACG
ATGTCGCAGAGTATGCCGGTGTCTCTTATCAGACCGTTTCCCGCGTGGTGAACCAGGCCAGCCACGTTTC
TGCGAAAACGCGGGAAAAAGTGGAAGCGGCGATGGCGGAGCTGAATTACATTCCCAACCGCGTGGCACAA
CAACTGGCGGGCAAACAGTCGTTGCTGATTGGCGTTGCCACCTCCAGTCTGGCCCTGCACGCGCCGTCGC
AAATTGTCGCGGCGATTAAATCTCGCGCCGATCAACTGGGTGCCAGCGTGGTGGTGTCGATGGTAGAACG
AAGCGGCGTCGAAGCCTGTAAAGCGGCGGTGCACAATCTTCTCGCGCAACGCGTCAGTGGGCTGATCATT
AACTATCCGCTGGATGACCAGGATGCCATTGCTGTGGAAGCTGCCTGCACTAATGTTCCGGCGTTATTTC
TTGATGTCTCTGACCAGACACCCATCAACAGTATTATTTTCTCCCATGAAGACGGTACGCGACTGGGCGT
GGAGCATCTGGTCGCATTGGGTCACCAGCAAATCGCGCTGTTAGCGGGCCCATTAAGTTCTGTCTCGGCG
CGTCTGCGTCTGGCTGGCTGGCATAAATATCTCACTCGCAATCAAATTCAGCCGATAGCGGAACGGGAAG
GCGACTGGAGTGCCATGTCCGGTTTTCAACAAACCATGCAAATGCTGAATGAGGGCATCGTTCCCACTGC
GATGCTGGTTGCCAACGATCAGATGGCGCTGGGCGCAATGCGCGCCATTACCGAGTCCGGGCTGCGCGTT
GGTGCGGATATCTCGGTAGTGGGATACGACGATACCGAAGACAGCTCATGTTATATCCCGCCGTTAACCA
CCATCAAACAGGATTTTCGCCTGCTGGGGCAAACCAGCGTGGACCGCTTGCTGCAACTCTCTCAGGGCCA
GGCGGTGAAGGGCAATCAGCTGTTGCCCGTCTCACTGGTGAAAAGAAAAACCACCCTGGCGCCCAATACG
CAAACCGCCTCTCCCCGCGCGTTGGCCGATTCATTAATGCAGCTGGCACGACAGGTTTCCCGACTGGAAA
GCGGGCAGTGAGCGCAACGCAATTAATGTAAGTTAGCTCACTCATTAGGCACCCCAGGCTTTACACTTTA
TGCTTCCGACCTGCAAGAACCTCACGTCAGGTGGCACTTTTCGGGGAAATGTGCGCGGAACCCCTATTTG
TTTATTTTTCTAAATACATTCAAATATGTATCCGCTCATGAGACAATAACCCTGATAAATGCTTCAATAA
TATTGAAAAAGGAAGAGTATGAGTATTCAACATTTCCGTGTCGCCCTTATTCCCTTTTTTGCGGCATTTT
GCCTTCCTGTTTTTGCTCACCCAGAAACGCTGGTGAAAGTAAAAGATGCTGAAGATCAGTTGGGTGCACG
AGTGGGTTACATC
Features (pLannotate 1.2.2; 19 found; start..end, strand, type, name):
    897..1485    +  rep_origin     ori: high-copy-number ColE1/pMB1/pBR322/pUC origin of replication
   1668..1721    +  CDS            lacI (fragment): lac repressor; lacI; The lac repressor binds to the lac operator to inhibit transcription in E. coli. This inhibition can be relieved by adding lactose or isopropyl-β-D-thiogalactopyranoside (IPTG).
   1737..1754    +  promoter       tet promoter (fragment): E. coli promoter for tetracycline efflux protein gene
   1927..1955    +  promoter       tac promoter: strong E. coli promoter; hybrid between the trp and lac UV5 promoters
   1963..1979    +  protein_bind   lac operator: The lac repressor binds to the lac operator to inhibit transcription in E. coli. This inhibition can be relieved by adding lactose or isopropyl-β-D-thiogalactopyranoside (IPTG). lac repressor encoded by lacI
   2001..2057    +  misc_feature   MCS: pUC18/19 multiple cloning site
   2060..2214    +  CDS            lacZα (fragment): LacZα fragment of β-galactosidase; lacZ fragment
   2220..2271    -  misc_feature   bom (fragment): basis of mobility region from pBR322
   2359..2474    +  ncRNA          5S rRNA: Accession: RF00001 - 5S ribosomal RNA
   2478..2564    +  terminator     rrnB T1 terminator: Escherichia coli rrnB; transcription terminator T1 from the E. coli rrnB gene
   2656..2683    +  terminator     rrnB T2 terminator: transcription terminator T2 from the E. coli rrnB gene
   2782..2831    -  misc_feature   bom (fragment): basis of mobility region from pBR322
   2933..2968    -  CDS            rop (fragment): Rop protein, which maintains plasmids at low copy number; rop
   3051..3128    +  promoter       lacIq promoter: lacI (mutant); In the lacIq allele, a single base change in the promoter boosts expression of the lacI gene about 10-fold.
   3129..4211    +  CDS            lacI: lac repressor; lacI; The lac repressor binds to the lac operator to inhibit transcription in E. coli. This inhibition can be relieved by adding lactose or isopropyl-β-D-thiogalactopyranoside (IPTG).
   4224..4245    +  protein_bind   CAP binding site: CAP binding activates transcription in the presence of cAMP. E. coli catabolite activator protein
   4260..4278    +  promoter       lac UV5 promoter (fragment): E. coli lac promoter with an "up" mutation
   4324..4428    +  promoter       AmpR promoter: bla
   4429..726     +  CDS            AmpR (across the origin): β-lactamase; bla; confers resistance to ampicillin, carbenicillin, and related antibiotics
