[The description below was written by a language model from this plasmid's Addgene catalogue record and pLannotate feature annotations shown in this document.]
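Description:
pTTQ18 is an empty bacterial expression backbone of about 4.6 kb, derived from pUC18 and designed for tightly regulated, high-level expression of cloned genes in Escherichia coli. It replicates from the high-copy ColE1/pMB1-type pUC origin and is selected with ampicillin through the β-lactamase gene (AmpR) driven by its own bla promoter.

The expression unit consists of the strong hybrid tac promoter (trp/lac UV5) followed immediately by a lac operator, then the pUC18 polylinker and a lacZα fragment. Genes are inserted into the polylinker by restriction cloning, and the flanking sequence is compatible with the standard M13/pUC forward and reverse sequencing primers. Retaining lacZα downstream of the cloning sites should allow insert screening by α-complementation in suitable hosts, although the record does not state this explicitly. Downstream lies a segment of the E. coli rrnB operon containing the 5S rRNA sequence and the T1 and T2 terminators, which stop the strong tac-driven transcription from reading through into the rest of the plasmid.

The defining feature is a plasmid-borne lacI gene under the lacIq promoter, whose up-mutation raises repressor output roughly tenfold. Supplying repressor in cis from a multicopy plasmid keeps the tac promoter repressed regardless of host genotype, and expression is induced with IPTG. The annotation also picks up short fragments of lacI, the tet promoter, bom, rop, a CAP site and lac UV5 promoter; these appear to be remnants of the construction from pBR322- and lac-derived pieces rather than functional elements.
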