Addgene plasmid #69122: pttq18
Purpose: (Empty Backbone) regulated expression of genes in Escherichia coli
Depositing lab: Michael Stark. Depositing organization: University of Dundee. Publication: Multicopy expression vectors carrying the lac repressor gene for regulated high-level expression of genes in Escherichia coli. Stark MJ. Gene. 1987;51(2-3):255-67. PubMed 3110013.
Backbone
  Vector backbone: based on pUC18
  Modifications to backbone: added tac promoter, rrnB transcription terminator, polylinker and lacZalpha fragment from pUC18, and lacIQ gene.
  Vector type: Bacterial Expression
  Promoter: tac
Growth in bacteria
  Bacterial resistance: Ampicillin, 100 μg/mL
  Growth temperature: 37°C
  Growth strain: DH5alpha
  Copy number: High Copy
Gene/Insert
  Cloning method: Restriction Enzyme
  Sequencing primers: 5′ M13pUC-Rev; 3′ M13pUC-Fwd
Terms and licenses: Academic/Nonprofit Terms; Industry Terms: Not Available to Industry
Depositor comments: The depositor sequence is the full sequence for this plasmid.
How to cite: pttq18 was a gift from Michael Stark (Addgene plasmid # 69122 ; http://n2t.net/addgene:69122 ; RRID:Addgene_69122)
