>Addgene plasmid #69122 | pttq18 | addgene partial sequence | sequence record 123912 | M13pUC-Rev 5'-AGCGGATAACAATTTCACACAGG-3'
CCGGGGATCCTCTAGAGTCGACCTGCAGGCATGCAAGCTTGGCACTGGCCGTCGTTTTACAACGTCGTGA
CTGGGAAAACCCTGGCGTTACCCAACTTAATCGCCTTGCAGCACATCCCCCTTTCGCCAGCTGGCGTAAT
AGCGAAGAGGCCCGCACCGATCGCCCTTCCCAACAGTTGCGCAGCCTGAATGGCGAATGGCGCCTGATGC
GGTATTTTCTCCTTACGCATCTGTGCGGTATTTCACACCGCATAAATTCCCTGTTTTGGCGGATGAGAGA
AGATTTTCAGCCTGATACAGATTAAATCAGAACGCAGAAGCGGTCTGATAAAACAGAATTTGCCTGGCGG
CAGTAGCGCGGTGGTCCCACCTGACCCCATGCCGAACTCAGAAGTGAAACGCCGTAGCGCCGATGGTAGT
GTGGGGTCTCCCCATGCGAGAGTAGGGAACTGCCAGGCATCAAATAAAACGAAAGGCTCAGTCGAAAGAC
TGGGCCTTTCGTTTTATCTGTTGTTTGTCGGTGAACGCTCTCCTGAGTAGGACAAATCCGCCGGGAGCGG
ATTTGAACGTTGCGAAGCAACGGCCCGGAGGGTGGCGGGCAGGACGCCCGCCATAAACTGCCAGGCATCA
AATTAAGCAGAAGGCCATCCTGAC
