>Addgene plasmid #69122 | pttq18 | addgene partial sequence | sequence record 124002 | M13pUC-Fwd 5'-CCCAGTCACGACGTTGTAAAACG-3'
TCGACTCTAGAGGATCCCCGGGTACCGAGCTCGAATTCATCGCTGTTTCCTGTGTGAAATTGTTATCCGC
TCACAATTCCACACATTATACGAGCCGATGATTAATTGTCAACAGCTCATTTCAGAATATTTGCCAGAAC
CGTTATGATGTCGGCGCAAAAAACATTATCCAGAACGGGAGTGCGCCTTGAGCGACACGAATTATGCAGT
GATTTACGACCTGCACAGCCATACCACAGCTTCCGATGGCTGCCTGACGCCAGAAGCATTGGTGCACCGT
GCAGTCGATGATAAGCTGTCAAACATGAGAATTAATTCTGCATTAATGAATCGGCCAACGCGCGGGGAGA
GGCGGTTTGCGTATTGGGCGCTCTTCCGCTTCCTCGCTCACTGACTCGCTGCGCTCGGTCGTTCGGCTGC
GGCGAGCGGTATCAGCTCACTCAAAGGCGGTAATACGGTTATCCACAGAATCAGGGGATAACGCAGGAAA
GAACATGTGAGCAAAAGGCCAGCAAAAGGCCAGGAACCGTAAAAAGGCCGCGTTGCTGGCGTTTTTCCAT
AGGCTCCGCCCCCCTGACGAGCATCACAAAAATCGACGCTCAAGTCAGAGGTGGCGAAACCCGACAGGAC
TATAAAGATACCAGGCGTTTCCCCCTGGAAGCTCCCTCGTGCGCTCTCCTGTTCCGACCCTGCCGCTTAC
CGGATACCTGTCCGCCTTTCTCCCTTCGGGAAGCGTGGCGCTTTCTCATAGCTCACGCTGTAGGTATCTC
AGTTCGGTGTAGGTCGTTCGCTCCAAGCTGGGCTGTGTGCACGAACCCCCCGTTCAGCCCGACCGCTGCG
CCTTATCCGGTAACTATCGTCTTGAGTCCAACCCGGTAAGACACGACTTATCGCCACTGGCAGCAGCCAC
TGGTAACAGGATTAGCAGAGCGA
